>Addgene plasmid #212417 | pTwist-SARS-CoV-2 Spike-deltaC18 T19R (AGA) | addgene full sequence | sequence record 431649 | Addgene NGS Result
ATGTTTGTGTTCCTCGTTCTCCTGCCCCTCGTTTCTTCCCAATGCGTGAACCTCAGAACTAGAACGCAGC
TCCCACCCGCTTACACGAACTCTTTTACTCGTGGAGTATACTATCCCGATAAAGTCTTTAGGTCCAGTGT
CCTTCATTCTACTCAAGACCTTTTCCTGCCATTCTTCTCAAATGTCACCTGGTTCCATGCTATCCACGTT
TCTGGCACCAACGGAACTAAACGATTTGATAATCCCGTCTTGCCATTTAACGATGGCGTATACTTTGCCT
CAACGGAGAAGTCCAACATTATCCGGGGATGGATATTTGGCACCACCCTGGACTCCAAGACACAGTCTCT
CCTCATTGTGAACAACGCCACCAATGTCGTCATCAAAGTCTGTGAATTTCAATTTTGTAACGATCCCTTT
CTCGGGGTTTATTATCATAAGAATAACAAGTCTTGGATGGAGTCAGAGTTCCGCGTTTACAGTTCCGCTA
ACAACTGTACTTTTGAGTACGTTTCCCAACCATTTCTCATGGATCTTGAAGGGAAGCAAGGCAACTTCAA
GAATCTCCGCGAATTTGTGTTTAAGAATATAGACGGCTACTTCAAAATTTATAGCAAGCATACCCCGATA
AATCTGGTTCGGGATCTCCCTCAAGGCTTCTCCGCGTTGGAACCCCTCGTGGACTTGCCGATTGGCATCA
ACATCACCCGGTTCCAAACCCTTCTTGCCCTTCATCGAAGCTACCTCACGCCTGGCGACAGTAGTAGTGG
TTGGACAGCGGGCGCAGCAGCCTACTATGTGGGATATTTGCAACCACGCACCTTTCTTCTCAAATATAAC
GAAAACGGAACAATTACCGATGCCGTAGACTGTGCCCTCGATCCCCTGTCCGAAACTAAATGCACACTCA
AGTCCTTCACAGTTGAGAAAGGCATATACCAAACCAGTAACTTCCGCGTCCAACCCACCGAATCCATTGT
TCGATTCCCTAACATCACCAATTTGTGTCCTTTCGGTGAAGTATTTAATGCCACTCGATTTGCATCAGTT
TATGCCTGGAATCGCAAGCGAATATCAAATTGTGTTGCAGATTATAGTGTCCTGTATAATAGCGCATCAT
TCAGCACTTTTAAGTGTTATGGGGTCAGCCCTACGAAATTGAATGACTTGTGTTTTACCAACGTTTACGC
AGATTCTTTCGTCATACGCGGCGACGAAGTCCGACAGATTGCACCGGGGCAAACCGGAAAGATAGCAGAC
TATAATTATAAGTTGCCGGATGACTTCACCGGCTGCGTTATAGCATGGAACTCCAATAATCTCGATTCAA
AAGTCGGCGGCAACTATAATTATCTTTACCGCCTGTTTCGCAAGTCAAATCTGAAGCCCTTTGAACGTGA
CATCTCCACCGAAATTTATCAAGCTGGCAGCACCCCATGTAATGGAGTGGAAGGGTTTAACTGTTATTTT
CCCCTTCAATCATACGGATTTCAACCAACAAATGGGGTGGGCTATCAACCATATCGGGTGGTAGTCTTGA
GCTTTGAGCTGCTCCACGCACCGGCTACAGTTTGCGGACCGAAGAAAAGCACTAACCTGGTGAAGAATAA
ATGTGTGAACTTCAACTTTAATGGGCTCACCGGAACAGGGGTGCTGACAGAATCAAACAAGAAATTTCTC
CCTTTTCAACAATTTGGTAGAGACATTGCCGATACCACAGATGCCGTCCGCGATCCGCAAACACTGGAAA
TCCTCGATATAACACCCTGTAGCTTCGGCGGGGTCAGCGTGATAACTCCCGGAACGAACACATCCAACCA
AGTGGCTGTCCTGTATCAAGATGTCAACTGTACCGAAGTCCCTGTGGCGATACACGCCGACCAACTGACA
CCCACCTGGAGAGTCTACTCAACAGGTTCCAATGTCTTTCAAACTAGAGCGGGTTGTCTCATTGGCGCTG
AGCATGTCAATAATTCATACGAATGTGATATTCCTATTGGGGCAGGAATCTGTGCGTCTTATCAAACTCA
AACGAACTCACCACGGCGCGCTCGCTCAGTAGCCAGCCAGTCCATAATCGCCTATACCATGAGTCTCGGG
GCTGAGAACTCCGTGGCTTATTCAAACAATTCCATCGCAATCCCAACTAACTTTACCATTAGCGTTACCA
CGGAAATCTTGCCCGTCAGCATGACTAAGACGAGCGTAGACTGTACGATGTATATCTGTGGGGATTCCAC
CGAGTGTAGCAACCTCTTGCTTCAATACGGGTCTTTCTGTACTCAACTCAACCGAGCATTGACCGGAATT
GCGGTCGAACAAGACAAGAATACCCAAGAGGTGTTCGCACAAGTAAAGCAAATATACAAAACGCCGCCAA
TCAAAGATTTTGGCGGGTTTAATTTTAGCCAAATACTGCCAGACCCATCTAAGCCTTCAAAACGCAGCTT
TATCGAGGATCTGCTGTTCAACAAAGTTACGTTGGCTGACGCGGGTTTCATTAAGCAGTATGGGGATTGT
TTGGGAGACATTGCGGCCCGCGACCTTATCTGTGCTCAAAAATTCAATGGGTTGACAGTTCTGCCCCCTC
TGCTCACTGATGAGATGATTGCACAGTATACATCAGCATTGTTGGCAGGAACCATTACATCCGGCTGGAC
TTTTGGCGCGGGTGCGGCCCTTCAAATACCTTTCGCTATGCAAATGGCTTACAGATTCAATGGGATTGGT
GTCACGCAAAATGTATTGTATGAAAATCAGAAGCTGATCGCTAATCAATTTAACAGCGCGATTGGCAAGA
TCCAAGATTCACTGTCAAGCACAGCGTCCGCCCTCGGCAAACTCCAAGATGTTGTGAATCAAAACGCCCA
GGCCCTGAATACCCTCGTGAAGCAACTGAGTTCTAACTTCGGCGCAATCTCCAGCGTCCTCAACGACATA
TTGTCCAGACTTGATAAGGTGGAAGCCGAGGTGCAAATTGATCGGCTCATCACAGGCAGGCTCCAGTCAC
TCCAAACTTATGTGACACAACAGTTGATCCGGGCTGCTGAGATACGAGCAAGCGCCAACCTGGCCGCCAC
TAAAATGTCAGAGTGCGTGCTCGGGCAGTCCAAACGGGTTGACTTTTGTGGCAAGGGCTATCACTTGATG
TCCTTCCCCCAATCCGCCCCACATGGAGTGGTCTTTCTCCACGTCACTTATGTCCCTGCTCAAGAGAAGA
ACTTTACGACAGCTCCAGCAATCTGTCACGATGGCAAAGCGCACTTTCCCAGGGAAGGCGTTTTCGTCAG
TAATGGCACGCATTGGTTTGTGACCCAAAGGAATTTCTATGAACCCCAAATCATAACCACTGACAATACA
TTTGTCTCAGGCAACTGTGATGTGGTCATTGGGATCGTGAACAACACGGTATATGATCCCCTGCAACCCG
AGTTGGATAGCTTCAAAGAGGAATTGGATAAATACTTTAAGAATCATACTTCACCCGATGTTGATCTCGG
GGACATATCAGGAATAAATGCAAGTGTCGTCAACATTCAGAAAGAGATTGATCGCCTTAATGAGGTCGCC
AAGAACTTGAATGAATCTTTGATCGACTTGCAAGAACTGGGCAAATACGAACAATATATTAAATGGCCCT
GGTACATTTGGTTGGGCTTTATCGCCGGACTTATAGCTATCGTTATGGTCACAATTATGTTGTGCTGTAT
GACTAGCTGTTGTTCCTGCTTGAAAGGATGTTGCAGTTGCGGATCTTGTTGTAAATAAAGGATCCTCTAG
AAGTTGTCTCCTCCTGCACTGACTGACTGATACAATCGATTTCTGGATCCGCAGGCCTAATCAACCTCTG
GATTACAAAATTTGTGAAAGATTGACTGGTATTCTTAACTATGTTGCTCCTTTTACGCTATGTGGATACG
CTGCTTTAATGCCTTTGTATCATGCTATTGCTTCCCGTATGGCTTTCATTTTCTCCTCCTTGTATAAATC
CTGGTTGCTGTCTCTTTATGAGGAGTTGTGGCCCGTTGTCAGGCAACGTGGCGTGGTGTGCACTGTGTTT
GCTGACGCAACCCCCACTGGTTGGGGCATTGCCACCACCTGTCAGCTCCTTTCCGGGACTTTCGCTTTCC
CCCTCCCTATTGCCACGGCGGAACTCATCGCCGCCTGCCTTGCCCGCTGCTGGACAGGGGCTCGGCTGTT
GGGCACTGACAATTCCGTGGTGTTGTCGGGGAAGCTGACGTCCTTTCCATGGCTGCTCGCCTGTGTTGCC
ACCTGGATTCTGCGCGGGACGTCCTTCTGCTACGTCCCTTCGGCCCTCAATCCAGCGGACCTTCCTTCCC
GCGGCCTGCTGCCGGCTCTGCGGCCTCTTCCGCGTCTTCGCCTTCGCCCTCAGACGAGTCGGATCTCCCT
TTGGGCCGCCTCCCCGCCTGTCTAGCTTGACTGACTGAGATACAGCGTACCTTCAGCTCACAGACATGAT
AAGATACATTGATGAGTTTGGACAAACCACAACTAGAATGCAGTGAAAAAAATGCTTTATTTGTGAAATT
TGTGATGCTATTGCTTTATTTGTAACCATTATAAGCTGCAATAAACAAGTTAACAACAACAATTGCATTC
ATTTTATGTTTCAGGTTCAGGGGGAGGTGTGGGAGGTTTTTTAAAGCAAGTAAAACCTCTACAAATGTGG
TATTGGCCCATCTCTATCGGTATCGTAGCATAACCCCTTGGGGCCTCTAAACGGGTCTTGAGGGGTTTTT
TGTGCCCCTCGGGCCGGATTGCTATCTACCGGCATTGGCGCAGAAAAAAATGCCTGATGCGACGCTGCGC
GTCTTATACTCCCACATATGCCAGATTCAGCAACGGATACGGCTTCCCCAACTTGCCCACTTCCATACGT
GTCCTCCTTACCAGAAATTTATCCTTAAGGTCGTCAGCTATCCTGCAGGCGATCTCTCGATTTCGATCAA
GACATTCCTTTAATGGTCTTTTCTGGACACCACTAGGGGTCAGAAGTAGTTCATCAAACTTTCTTCCCTC
CCTAATCTCATTGGTTACCTTGGGCTATCGAAACTTAATTAAGCGATCTGCATCTCAATTAGTCAGCAAC
CATAGTCCCGCCCCTAACTCCGCCCATCCCGCCCCTAACTCCGCCCAGTTCCGCCCATTCTCCGCCCCAT
CGCTGACTAATTTTTTTTATTTATGCAGAGGCCGAGGCCGCCTCGGCCTCTGAGCTATTCCAGAAGTAGT
GAGGAGGCTTTTTTGGAGGCCTAGGCTTTTGCAAAGGAGGTAGCCAACATGATTGAACAAGATGGATTGC
ACGCAGGTTCTCCCGCCGCTTGGGTGGAGAGGCTATTCGGCTATGACTGGGCACAACAGACAATCGGCTG
CTCTGATGCCGCCGTGTTCCGGCTGTCAGCGCAGGGGCGCCCGGTTCTTTTTGTCAAGACCGACCTGTCC
GGTGCCCTGAATGAACTCCAGGACGAGGCAGCGCGGCTATCGTGGCTGGCCACGACGGGCGTTCCTTGCG
CAGCTGTGCTCGACGTTGTCACTGAAGCGGGAAGGGACTGGCTGCTATTGGGCGAAGTGCCGGGGCAGGA
TCTCCTGTCATCTCACCTTGCTCCTGCCGAGAAAGTATCCATCATGGCTGATGCAATGCGGCGGCTGCAT
ACGCTTGATCCGGCTACCTGCCCATTCGACCACCAAGCGAAACATCGCATCGAGCGAGCACGTACTCGGA
TGGAAGCCGGTCTTGTCGATCAGGATGATCTGGACGAAGAGCATCAGGGGCTCGCGCCAGCCGAACTGTT
CGCCAGGCTCAAGGCGCGGATGCCCGACGGCGAGGATCTCGTCGTGACCCACGGCGATGCCTGCTTGCCG
AATATCATGGTGGAAAATGGCCGCTTTTCTGGATTCATCGACTGTGGCCGGCTGGGTGTGGCGGACCGCT
ATCAGGACATAGCGTTGGCTACCCGTGATATTGCTGAAGAGCTTGGCGGCGAATGGGCTGACCGCTTCCT
CGTGCTTTACGGTATCGCCGCTCCCGATTCGCAGCGCATCGCCTTCTATCGCCTTCTTGACGAGTTCTTC
TAGTATGTAAGCCCTGTGCCTTCTAGTTGCCAGCCATCTGTTGTTTGCCCCTCCCCCGTGCCTTCCTTGA
CCCTGGAAGGTGCCACTCCCACTGTCCTTTCCTAATAAAATGAGGAAATTGCATCGCATTGTCTGAGTAG
GTGTCATTCTATTCTGGGGGGTGGGGTGGGGCAGGACAGCAAGGGGGAGGATTGGGAAGACAATAGCAGG
CATGCTGGGGATGCGGTGGGCTCTATGGTTAATTAACCAGTCAAGTCAGCTACTTGGCGAGATCGACTTG
TCTGGGTTTCGACTACGCTCAGAATTGCGTCAGTCAAGTTCGATCTGGTCCTTGCTATTGCACCCGTTCT
CCGATTACGAGTTTCATTTAAATCATGTGAGCAAAAGGCCAGCAAAAGGCCAGGAACCGTAAAAAGGCCG
CGTTGCTGGCGTTTTTCCATAGGCTCCGCCCCCCTGACGAGCATCACAAAAATCGACGCTCAAGTCAGAG
GTGGCGAAACCCGACAGGACTATAAAGATACCAGGCGTTTCCCCCTGGAAGCTCCCTCGTGCGCTCTCCT
GTTCCGACCCTGCCGCTTACCGGATACCTGTCCGCCTTTCTCCCTTCGGGAAGCGTGGCGCTTTCTCATA
GCTCACGCTGTAGGTATCTCAGTTCGGTGTAGGTCGTTCGCTCCAAGCTGGGCTGTGTGCACGAACCCCC
CGTTCAGCCCGACCGCTGCGCCTTATCCGGTAACTATCGTCTTGAGTCCAACCCGGTAAGACACGACTTA
TCGCCACTGGCAGCAGCCACTGGTAACAGGATTAGCAGAGCGAGGTATGTAGGCGGTGCTACAGAGTTCT
TGAAGTGGTGGCCTAACTACGGCTACACTAGAAGAACAGTATTTGGTATCTGCGCTCTGCTGAAGCCAGT
TACCTTCGGAAAAAGAGTTGGTAGCTCTTGATCCGGCAAACAAACCACCGCTGGTAGCGGTGGTTTTTTT
GTTTGCAAGCAGCAGATTACGCGCAGAAAAAAAGGATCTCAAGAAGATCCTTTGATCTTTTCTACGGGGT
CTGACGCTCAGTGGAACGAAAACTCACGTTAAGGGATTTTGGTCATGAGATTATCAAAAAGGATCTTCAC
CTAGATCCTTTTAAATTAAAAATGAAGTTTTAAATCAATCTAAAGTATATATGAGTAAACTTGGTCTGAC
AGTTACCAATGCTTAATCAGTGAGGCACCTATCTCAGCGATCTGTCTATTTCGTTCATCCATAGTTGCAT
TTAAATTTCCGAACTCTCCAAGGCCCTCGTCGGAAAATCTTCAAACCTTTCGTCCGATCCATCTTGCAGG
CTACCTCTCGAACGAACTATCGCAAGTCTCTTGGCCGGCCTTGCGCCTTGGCTATTGCTTGGCAGCGCCT
ATCGCCAGGTATTACTCCAATCCCGAATATCCGAGATCGGGATCACCCGAGAGAAGTTCAACCTACATCC
TCAATCCCGATCTATCCGAGATCCGAGGAATATCGAAATCGGGGCGCGCCTGGTGTACCGAGAACGATCC
TCTCAGTGCGAGTCTCGACGATCCATATCGTTGCTTGGCAGTCAGCCAGTCGGAATCCAGCTTGGGACCC
AGGAAGTCCAATCGTCAGATATTGTACTCAAGCCTGGTCACGGCAGCGTACCGATCTGTTTAAACCTAGA
TATTGATAGTCTGATCGGTCAACGTATAATCGAGTCCTAGCTTTTGCAAACATCTATCAAGAGACAGGAT
CAGCAGGAGGCTTTCGCATGAGTATTCAACATTTCCGTGTCGCCCTTATTCCCTTTTTTGCGGCATTTTG
CCTTCCTGTTTTTGCTCACCCAGAAACGCTGGTGAAAGTAAAAGATGCTGAAGATCAGTTGGGTGCGCGA
GTGGGTTACATCGAACTGGATCTCAACAGCGGTAAGATCCTTGAGAGTTTTCGCCCCGAAGAACGCTTTC
CAATGATGAGCACTTTTAAAGTTCTGCTATGTGGCGCGGTATTATCCCGTATTGACGCCGGGCAAGAGCA
ACTCGGTCGCCGCATACACTATTCTCAGAATGACTTGGTTGAGTATTCACCAGTCACAGAAAAGCATCTT
ACGGATGGCATGACAGTAAGAGAATTATGCAGTGCTGCCATAACCATGAGTGATAACACTGCGGCCAACT
TACTTCTGACAACGATTGGAGGACCGAAGGAGCTAACCGCTTTTTTGCACAACATGGGGGATCATGTAAC
TCGCCTTGATCGTTGGGAACCGGAGCTGAATGAAGCCATACCAAACGACGAGCGTGACACCACGATGCCT
GTAGCAATGGCAACAACCTTGCGTAAACTATTAACTGGCGAACTACTTACTCTAGCTTCCCGGCAACAGT
TGATAGACTGGATGGAGGCGGATAAAGTTGCAGGACCACTTCTGCGCTCGGCCCTTCCGGCTGGCTGGTT
TATTGCTGATAAATCTGGAGCCGGTGAGCGTGGGTCTCGCGGTATCATTGCAGCACTGGGGCCAGATGGT
AAGCCCTCCCGTATCGTAGTTATCTACACGACGGGGAGTCAGGCAACTATGGATGAACGAAATAGACAGA
TCGCTGAGATAGGTGCCTCACTGATTAAGCATTGGTAACCGATTCTAGGTGCATTGGCGCAGAAAAAAAT
GCCTGATGCGACGCTGCGCGTCTTATACTCCCACATATGCCAGATTCAGCAACGGATACGGCTTCCCCAA
CTTGCCCACTTCCATACGTGTCCTCCTTACCAGAAATTTATCCTTAAGATCCCGAATCGTTTAAACTCGA
CTCTGGCTCTATCGAATCTCCGTCGTTTCGAGCTTACGCGAACAGCCGTGGCGCTCATTTGCTCGTCGGG
CATCGAATCTCGTCAGCTATCGTCAGCTTACCTTTTTGGCAGCGATCGCGGCTCCCGACATCTTGGACCA
TTAGCTCCACAGGTATCTTCTTCCCTCTAGTGGTCATAACAGCAGCTTCAGCTACCTCTCAATTCAAAAA
ACCCCTCAAGACCCGTTTAGAGGCCCCAAGGGGTTATGCTATCAATCGTTGCGTTACACACACAAAAAAC
CAACACACATCCATCTTCGATGGATAGCGATTTTATTATCTAACTGCTGATCGAGTGTAGCCAGATCTAG
TAATCAATTACGGGGTCATTAGTTCATAGCCCATATATGGAGTTCCGCGTTACATAACTTACGGTAAATG
GCCCGCCTGGCTGACCGCCCAACGACCCCCGCCCATTGACGTCAATAATGACGTATGTTCCCATAGTAAC
GCCAATAGGGACTTTCCATTGACGTCAATGGGTGGAGTATTTACGGTAAACTGCCCACTTGGCAGTACAT
CAAGTGTATCATATGCCAAGTACGCCCCCTATTGACGTCAATGACGGTAAATGGCCCGCCTGGCATTATG
CCCAGTACATGACCTTATGGGACTTTCCTACTTGGCAGTACATCTACGTATTAGTCATCGCTATTACCAT
GCTGATGCGGTTTTGGCAGTACATCAATGGGCGTGGATAGCGGTTTGACTCACGGGGATTTCCAAGTCTC
CACCCCATTGACGTCAATGGGAGTTTGTTTTGGCACCAAAATCAACGGGACTTTCCAAAATGTCGTAACA
ACTCCGCCCCATTGACGCAAATGGGCGGTAGGCGTGTACGGTGGGAGGTCTATATAAGCAGAGCTGGTTT
AGTGAACCGTCAGATCGCCTGGAGACGCCATCCACGCTGTTTTGACCTCCATAGAAGACACCGGGACCGA
TCCAGCCTCCCCTCGAAGCTTACATGTGGTACCGAGCTCGGATCCTGAGAACTTCAGGGTGAGTCTATGG
GACCCTTGATGTTTTCTTTCCCCTTCTTTTCTATGGTTAAGTTCATGTCATAGGAAGGGGAGAAGTAACA
GGGTACACATATTGACCAAATCAGGGTAATTTTGCATTTGTAATTTTAAAAAATGCTTTCTTCTTTTAAT
ATACTTTTTTGTTTATCTTATTTCTAATACTTTCCCTAATCTCTTTCTTTCAGGGCAATAATGATACAAT
GTATCATGCCTCTTTGCACCATTCTAAAGAATAACAGTGATAATTTCTGGGTTAAGGCAATAGCAATATT
TCTGCATATAAATATTTCTGCATATAAATTGTAACTGATGTAAGAGGTTTCATATTGCTAATAGCAGCTA
CAATCCAGCTACCATTCTGCTTTTATTTTATGGTTGGGATAAGGCTGGATTATTCTGAGTCCAAGCTAGG
CCCTTTTGCTAATCATGTTCATACCTCTTATCTTCCTCCCACAGCTCCTGGGCAACGTGCTGGTCTGTGT
GCTGGCCCATCACTTTGGCAAAGGCGGCCGCC
Features (pLannotate 1.2.2; 21 found; start..end, strand, type, name):
      1..3765    +  CDS            S: SPIKE_SARS2 - Experimental evidence at protein level: Swiss-Prot protein existence level 1. [Spike glycoprotein]: May down-regulate host tetherin (BST2) by lysosomal degradation, thereby counteracting its antiviral activity. From Severe acute respiratory syndrome coronavirus 2 (2019-nCoV) (SARS-CoV-2).
   3839..4427    +  misc_feature   WPRE: woodchuck hepatitis virus posttranscriptional regulatory element
   4480..4601    -  polyA_signal   SV40 poly(A) signal: SV40 polyadenylation signal
   4624..4693    -  CDS            large T antigen (fragment): large T antigen from SV40 (simian virus 40)
   4716..4762    +  terminator     T7 terminator: transcription terminator for bacteriophage T7 RNA polymerase
   4792..4928    +  terminator     rrnG terminator: transcription terminator from the E. coli ribosomal RNA rrnG operon (Albrechtsen et al., 1991)
   4973..5044    +  misc_feature   3' β-globin insulator: insulator downstream of the human β-globin locus (Farrell et al., 2002)
   5089..5285    +  promoter       SV40 promoter: SV40 early promoter
   5299..6090    +  CDS            neo: KKA2_KLEPN - Also known as kan, nptII. Experimental evidence at protein level: Swiss-Prot protein existence level 1. Resistance to kanamycin, neomycin, paromomycin, ribostamycin, butirosin and gentamicin B. From Klebsiella pneumoniae.
   6104..6328    +  polyA_signal   bGH poly(A) signal: bovine growth hormone polyadenylation signal
   6524..7112    -  rep_origin     ori: high-copy-number ColE1/pMB1/pBR322/pUC origin of replication
   7284..7348    -  CDS            bla(M) (fragment): β-lactamase lacking the signal sequence; bla(M); allows cytosolic expression of β-lactamase
   7858..8718    +  CDS            AmpR: β-lactamase; bla; confers resistance to ampicillin, carbenicillin, and related antibiotics
   8731..8867    +  terminator     rrnG terminator: transcription terminator from the E. coli ribosomal RNA rrnG operon (Albrechtsen et al., 1991)
   9019..9090    +  misc_feature   5' β-globin insulator: insulator upstream of the human β-globin locus (Farrell et al., 2002)
   9095..9141    -  terminator     T7 terminator: transcription terminator for bacteriophage T7 RNA polymerase
   9159..9207    -  polyA_signal   poly(A) signal: synthetic polyadenylation signal
   9288..9591    +  enhancer       CMV enhancer: human cytomegalovirus immediate early enhancer
   9664..9681    -  promoter       CMV promoter (fragment): human cytomegalovirus (CMV) immediate early promoter
   9744..9795    +  promoter       CMVd2 promoter: truncated human cytomegalovirus (CMV) immediate early promoter that yields moderately reduced expression relative to the full-length promoter
   9929..10404   +  intron         β-globin intron: internally truncated intron from human β-globin
