[The description below was written by a language model from this plasmid's Addgene catalogue record and pLannotate feature annotations shown in this document.]
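Description:
pTwist-SARS-CoV-2 Spike-deltaC18 T19R (AGA) is a 10,462-nt mammalian expression plasmid built on the Twist pTwist-CMV-BetaGlobin-WPRE-Neo backbone. It encodes the SARS-CoV-2 spike glycoprotein carrying the single substitution T19R. It is propagated in E. coli as a high-copy plasmid through a ColE1/pUC-type origin and selected with ampicillin via the β-lactamase (AmpR) gene. A separate cassette, made up of the SV40 early promoter, neo and the bGH polyadenylation signal, would allow G418 selection in mammalian cells.

The spike open reading frame spans about 3.77 kb. As the name indicates, it lacks the last 18 C-terminal residues, a truncation commonly used to improve spike incorporation into pseudotyped particles. The "(AGA)" in the name presumably denotes the arginine codon used at position 19, though the record does not say so. The catalogue lists the promoter as CAG, but the feature table and backbone name instead show a CMV enhancer with CMV promoter elements followed by a truncated human β-globin intron, so the two sources disagree. Downstream of the coding sequence is a WPRE, which enhances transcript stability and expression. An SV40 poly(A) signal also lies downstream, although it is annotated on the opposite strand. The expression unit is flanked by β-globin insulator elements and by bacterial and phage terminators (rrnG, T7), and a synthetic poly(A) signal sits upstream. Together these help isolate the unit from read-through transcription.

The stated purpose is to supply spike T19R in trans for pseudovirus production. The associated study examined escape of evolving SARS-CoV-2 variants from mRNA vaccine-induced humoral immunity. This suggests the plasmid is used to test how this individual mutation affects antibody neutralisation.
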