Addgene plasmid #212417: pTwist-SARS-CoV-2 Spike-deltaC18 T19R (AGA)
Purpose: Encodes SARS-CoV-2 spike T19R for pseudovirus production
Depositing lab: Alejandro Balazs. Depositing organization: Massachusetts General Hospital. Publication: Ongoing evolution of SARS-CoV-2 drives escape from mRNA vaccine-induced humoral immunity. Roederer AL, Cao Y, Denis KS, Sheehan ML, Li CJ, Lam EC, Gregory DJ, Poznansky MC, Iafrate AJ, Canaday DH, Gravenstein S, Garcia-Beltran WF, Balazs AB. medRxiv [Preprint]. 2024 Mar 7:2024.03.05.24303815. doi: 10.1101/2024.03.05.24303815. PubMed 38496628.
Backbone
  Vector backbone: pTwist-CMV-BetaGlobin-WPRE-Neo
  Backbone manufacturer: Twist
  Vector type: Mammalian Expression
Growth in bacteria
  Bacterial resistance: Ampicillin, 100 μg/mL
  Growth temperature: 37°C
  Growth strain: DH5alpha
  Copy number: High Copy
Gene/Insert
  Gene/Insert name: SARS-CoV-2 Spike T19R
  Species: Severe acute respiratory syndrome coronavirus 2
  Mutation: T19R
  Entrez Gene: S (a.k.a. GU280_gp02, spike glycoprotein)
  Promoter: CAG
  Cloning method: Ligation Independent Cloning
Terms and licenses: Academic/Nonprofit Terms; Industry Terms: Not Available to Industry
Depositor comments: Please visit https://www.medrxiv.org/content/10.1101/2024.03.05.24303815v1 for medRxiv preprint.
How to cite: pTwist-SARS-CoV-2 Spike-deltaC18 T19R (AGA) was a gift from Alejandro Balazs (Addgene plasmid # 212417 ; http://n2t.net/addgene:212417 ; RRID:Addgene_212417)
